Addgene plasmid #27305: pDEST/N1-hBIN1-GFP
Depositing lab: Robin Shaw. Depositing organization: University of California, San Francisco (UCSF). Publication: BIN1 localizes the L-type calcium channel to cardiac T-tubules. Hong TT, Smyth JW, Gao D, Chu KY, Vogan JM, Fong TS, Jensen BC, Colecraft HM, Shaw RM. PLoS Biol. 2010 Feb . 8(2):e1000312. 10.1371/journal.pbio.1000312 PubMed 20169111.
Backbone
  Vector backbone: pDEST/N1-GFP
  Backbone size w/o insert (bp): 4700
  Vector type: Mammalian Expression
  Selectable markers: Neomycin (select with G418)
Growth in bacteria
  Bacterial resistance: Kanamycin, 50 μg/mL
  Growth temperature: 37°C
  Growth strain: DH5alpha
  Copy number: High Copy
Gene/Insert
  Gene/Insert name: bridging integrator 1 (BIN1), transcript variant 8
  Species: H. sapiens (human)
  Insert size (bp): 1362
  Entrez Gene: BIN1 (a.k.a. AMPH2, AMPHL, CNM2, SH3P9)
  Tag / fusion protein: GFP (C terminal on backbone)
  Cloning method: Gateway Cloning; 5′ cloning site attR1 gateway reaction site (not destroyed); 3′ cloning site attR2 gateway reaction site (not destroyed)
  Sequencing primers: 5′ sequence
Resource information
  A portion of this plasmid was derived from a plasmid made by: We did not originally clone this gene. We ordered human BIN1 (transcript variance 8) from origene and cloned it into our gateway destination vector pDEST/N1-GFP. The N1-GFP vector is originally ordered from Clonetech and we converted it into a gateway destination vector.
Terms and licenses: Academic/Nonprofit Terms; Industry Terms: Not Available to Industry
How to cite: pDEST/N1-hBIN1-GFP was a gift from Robin Shaw (Addgene plasmid # 27305 ; http://n2t.net/addgene:27305 ; RRID:Addgene_27305)
