[The description below was written by a language model from this plasmid's Addgene catalogue record and pLannotate feature annotations shown in this document.]
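Description:
pDEST/N1-hBIN1-GFP is a mammalian expression plasmid that produces human bridging integrator 1 (BIN1, transcript variant 8) fused at its C terminus to EGFP. The backbone, pDEST/N1-GFP, is a commercial N1-type GFP fusion vector that the depositors converted into a Gateway destination vector. The BIN1 cDNA was obtained from a commercial source and recombined into it. The catalogue lists the cloning sites as attR1 and attR2, but the sequenced plasmid (about 6.1 kb) shows attB1 and attB2 flanking the 1,362 bp BIN1 coding sequence. This is what is expected after an LR reaction into a destination vector.

Expression is driven by the human CMV immediate-early enhancer and promoter. The BIN1 open reading frame runs through the attB2 linker region into EGFP, and the transcript is terminated by an SV40 polyadenylation signal. A second cassette carries the Tn5 NeoR/KanR gene under tandem bacterial (bla-type) and SV40 early promoters, with an HSV TK polyadenylation signal. This single marker gives kanamycin resistance in E. coli and G418 selection in mammalian cells. A high-copy ColE1/pUC-type origin supports bacterial propagation, and an f1 origin is also present. The short annotated fragments of large T antigen, ble and bGH poly(A) appear to be vestigial backbone sequence or partial annotation matches rather than functional parts.

BIN1 is a membrane-curvature protein required for T-tubule formation in muscle cells. The associated publication concerns BIN1 localizing the L-type calcium channel to cardiac T-tubules. The construct is therefore suited to visualising BIN1 localization and BIN1-associated membrane structures by fluorescence microscopy in transfected mammalian cells.
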