Features (pLannotate 1.2.2; 16 found; start..end, strand, type, name):
     53..356     +  enhancer       CMV enhancer: human cytomegalovirus immediate early enhancer
    357..560     +  promoter       CMV promoter: human cytomegalovirus (CMV) immediate early promoter
    594..618     +  protein_bind   attB1: mutant version of attB; recombination site for the Gateway® BP reaction BP Clonase™
    624..1985    +  CDS            BIN1 (fragment): BIN1_HUMAN - Also known as AMPHL. Experimental evidence at protein level: Swiss-Prot protein existence level 1. Is a key player in the control of plasma membrane curvature, membrane shaping and membrane remodeling. Required in muscle cells for the formation of T-tubules, tubular invaginations of the plasma membrane that function in depolarization-contraction coupling (PubMed:24755653). Is a negative regulator of endocytosis (By similarity). Is also involved in the regulation of intracellular vesicles sorting, modulation of BACE1 trafficking and the control of amyloid-beta production (PubMed:27
   1987..2011    -  protein_bind   attB2: mutant version of attB; recombination site for the Gateway® BP reaction BP Clonase™
   2037..2756    +  CDS            EGFP: the original enhanced GFP (Yang et al., 1996) mammalian codon-optimized
   2773..2856    +  CDS            large T antigen (fragment): large T antigen from SV40 (simian virus 40)
   2879..3000    +  polyA_signal   SV40 poly(A) signal: SV40 polyadenylation signal
   3034..3462    -  rep_origin     f1 ori (sequence partly withheld): f1 bacteriophage origin of replication; arrow indicates direction of (+) strand synthesis
   3489..3593    +  promoter       AmpR promoter: bla
   3595..3952    +  promoter       SV40 promoter: SV40 enhancer and early promoter
   3987..4781    +  CDS            NeoR/KanR: aminoglycoside phosphotransferase from Tn5; aph(3')-II (or nptII); confers resistance to neomycin, kanamycin, and G418 (Geneticin®)
   4802..4954    +  CDS            ble (fragment): BLE_KLEPN - Experimental evidence at protein level: Swiss-Prot protein existence level 1. Binding protein with a strong affinity to the bleomycin family of antibiotics. Binds to CL990; an antimitotic-antibiotic compound. From Klebsiella pneumoniae.
   5013..5060    +  polyA_signal   HSV TK poly(A) signal: herpes simplex virus thymidine kinase polyadenylation signal (Cole and Stacy, 1985)
   5151..5167    -  polyA_signal   bGH poly(A) signal (fragment): bovine growth hormone polyadenylation signal
   5389..5977    +  rep_origin     ori: high-copy-number ColE1/pMB1/pBR322/pUC origin of replication
>Addgene plasmid #27305 | pDEST/N1-hBIN1-GFP | addgene full sequence | sequence record 183040 | Addgene NGS Result
AATAGTAATCAATTACGGGGTCATTAGTTCATAGCCCATATATGGAGTTCCGCGTTACATAACTTACGGT
AAATGGCCCGCCTGGCTGACCGCCCAACGACCCCCGCCCATTGACGTCAATAATGACGTATGTTCCCATA
GTAACGCCAATAGGGACTTTCCATTGACGTCAATGGGTGGAGTATTTACGGTAAACTGCCCACTTGGCAG
TACATCAAGTGTATCATATGCCAAGTACGCCCCCTATTGACGTCAATGACGGTAAATGGCCCGCCTGGCA
TTATGCCCAGTACATGACCTTATGGGACTTTCCTACTTGGCAGTACATCTACGTATTAGTCATCGCTATT
ACCATGGTGATGCGGTTTTGGCAGTACATCAATGGGCGTGGATAGCGGTTTGACTCACGGGGATTTCCAA
GTCTCCACCCCATTGACGTCAATGGGAGTTTGTTTTGGCACCAAAATCAACGGGACTTTCCAAAATGTCG
TAACAACTCCGCCCCATTGACGCAAATGGGCGGTAGGCGTGTACGGTGGGAGGTCTATATAAGCAGAGCT
GGTTTAGTGAACCGTCAGATCCGCTAGCATCAAACAAGTTTGTACAAAAAAGCAGGCTTAACCATGGCAG
AGATGGGCAGTAAAGGGGTGACGGCGGGAAAGATCGCCAGCAACGTGCAGAAGAAGCTCACCCGCGCGCA
GGAGAAGGTTCTCCAGAAGCTGGGGAAGGCAGATGAGACCAAGGATGAGCAGTTTGAGCAGTGCGTCCAG
AATTTCAACAAGCAGCTGACGGAGGGCACCCGGCTGCAGAAGGATCTCCGGACCTACCTGGCCTCCGTCA
AAGCCATGCACGAGGCTTCCAAGAAGCTGAATGAGTGTCTGCAGGAGGTGTATGAGCCCGATTGGCCCGG
CAGGGATGAGGCAAACAAGATCGCAGAGAACAACGACCTGCTGTGGATGGATTACCACCAGAAGCTGGTG
GACCAGGCGCTGCTGACCATGGACACGTACCTGGGCCAGTTCCCCGACATCAAGTCACGCATTGCCAAGC
GGGGGCGCAAGCTGGTGGACTACGACAGTGCCCGGCACCACTACGAGTCCCTTCAAACCGCCAAAAAGAA
GGATGAAGCCAAAATTGCCAAGGCCGAGGAGGAGCTCATCAAAGCCCAGAAGGTGTTTGAGGAGATGAAT
GTGGATCTGCAGGAGGAGCTGCCGTCCCTGTGGAACAGCCGCGTAGGTTTCTACGTCAACACGTTCCAGA
GCATCGCGGGCCTGGAGGAAAACTTCCACAAGGAGATGAGCAAGCTCAACCAGAACCTCAATGATGTGCT
GGTCGGCCTGGAGAAGCAACACGGGAGCAACACCTTCACGGTCAAGGCCCAGCCCAGAAAGAAAAGTAAA
CTGTTTTCGCGGCTGCGCAGAAAGAAGAACAGTGACAACGCGCCTGCAAAAGGGAACAAGAGCCCTTCGC
CTCCAGATGGCTCCCCTGCCGCCACCCCCGAGATCAGAGTCAACCACGAGCCAGAGCCGGCTGGCGGGGC
CACGCCCGGGGCCACCCTCCCCAAGTCCCCATCTCAGCCAGCAGAGGCCTCGGAGGTGGCGGGTGGGACC
CAACCTGCGGCTGGAGCCCAGGAGCCAGGGGAGACGGCGGCAAGTGAAGCAGCCTCCAGCTCTCTTCCTG
CTGTCGTGGTGGAGACCTTCCCAGCAACTGTGAATGGCACCGTGGAGGGCGGCAGTGGGGCCGGGCGCTT
GGACCTGCCCCCAGGTTTCATGTTCAAGGTACAGGCCCAGCACGACTACACGGCCACTGACACAGACGAG
CTGCAGCTCAAGGCTGGTGATGTGGTGCTGGTGATCCCCTTCCAGAACCCTGAAGAGCAGGATGAAGGCT
GGCTCATGGGCGTGAAGGAGAGCGACTGGAACCAGCACAAGGAGCTGGAGAAGTGCCGTGGCGTCTTCCC
CGAGAACTTCACTGAGAGGGTCCCATACCCAGCTTTCTTGTACAAAGTGGTTCGATGGGATCCACCGGTC
GCCACCATGGTGAGCAAGGGCGAGGAGCTGTTCACCGGGGTGGTGCCCATCCTGGTCGAGCTGGACGGCG
ACGTAAACGGCCACAAGTTCAGCGTGTCCGGCGAGGGCGAGGGCGATGCCACCTACGGCAAGCTGACCCT
GAAGTTCATCTGCACCACCGGCAAGCTGCCCGTGCCCTGGCCCACCCTCGTGACCACCCTGACCTACGGC
GTGCAGTGCTTCAGCCGCTACCCCGACCACATGAAGCAGCACGACTTCTTCAAGTCCGCCATGCCCGAAG
GCTACGTCCAGGAGCGCACCATCTTCTTCAAGGACGACGGCAACTACAAGACCCGCGCCGAGGTGAAGTT
CGAGGGCGACACCCTGGTGAACCGCATCGAGCTGAAGGGCATCGACTTCAAGGAGGACGGCAACATCCTG
GGGCACAAGCTGGAGTACAACTACAACAGCCACAACGTCTATATCATGGCCGACAAGCAGAAGAACGGCA
TCAAGGTGAACTTCAAGATCCGCCACAACATCGAGGACGGCAGCGTGCAGCTCGCCGACCACTACCAGCA
GAACACCCCCATCGGCGACGGCCCCGTGCTGCTGCCCGACAACCACTACCTGAGCACCCAGTCCGCCCTG
AGCAAAGACCCCAACGAGAAGCGCGATCACATGGTCCTGCTGGAGTTCGTGACCGCCGCCGGGATCACTC
TCGGCATGGACGAGCTGTACAAGTAAAGCGGCCGCGACTCTAGATCATAATCAGCCATACCACATTTGTA
GAGGTTTTACTTGCTTTAAAAAACCTCCCACACCTCCCCCTGAACCTGAAACATAAAATGAATGCAATTG
TTGTTGTTAACTTGTTTATTGCAGCTTATAATGGTTACAAATAAAGCAATAGCATCACAAATTTCACAAA
TAAAGCATTTTTTTCACTGCATTCTAGTTGTGGTTTGTCCAAACTCATCAATGTATCTTAAGGCGTAAAT
TGTAAGCGTTAATATTTTGTTAAAATTCGCGTTAAATTTTTGTTAAATCAGCTCATTTTTTAACCAATAG
GCCGAAATCGGCAAAATCCCTTATAAATCAAAAGAATAGACCGAGATAGGGT
[37 nt withheld, positions 3133-3169]
AAAGAACGTGGACTCCAACGTCAAAGG
[49 nt withheld, positions 3197-3245]
T
[91 nt withheld, positions 3247-3337]
G
[124 nt withheld, positions 3339-3462]
CAGGTGGCACTTTTCGGGGAAATGTGCGCGGAACCCCTATTTGTTTATTTTTCTAAATACATTCAAATAT
GTATCCGCTCATGAGACAATAACCCTGATAAATGCTTCAATAATATTGAAAAAGGAAGAGTCCTGAGGCG
GAAAGAACCAGCTGTGGAATGTGTGTCAGTTAGGGTGTGGAAAGTCCCCAGGCTCCCCAGCAGGCAGAAG
TATGCAAAGCATGCATCTCAATTAGTCAGCAACCAGGTGTGGAAAGTCCCCAGGCTCCCCAGCAGGCAGA
AGTATGCAAAGCATGCATCTCAATTAGTCAGCAACCATAGTCCCGCCCCTAACTCCGCCCATCCCGCCCC
TAACTCCGCCCAGTTCCGCCCATTCTCCGCCCCATGGCTGACTAATTTTTTTTATTTATGCAGAGGCCGA
GGCCGCCTCGGCCTCTGAGCTATTCCAGAAGTAGTGAGGAGGCTTTTTTGGAGGCCTAGGCTTTTGCAAA
GATCGATCAAGAGACAGGATGAGGATCGTTTCGCATGATTGAACAAGATGGATTGCACGCAGGTTCTCCG
GCCGCTTGGGTGGAGAGGCTATTCGGCTATGACTGGGCACAACAGACAATCGGCTGCTCTGATGCCGCCG
TGTTCCGGCTGTCAGCGCAGGGGCGCCCGGTTCTTTTTGTCAAGACCGACCTGTCCGGTGCCCTGAATGA
ACTGCAAGACGAGGCAGCGCGGCTATCGTGGCTGGCCACGACGGGCGTTCCTTGCGCAGCTGTGCTCGAC
GTTGTCACTGAAGCGGGAAGGGACTGGCTGCTATTGGGCGAAGTGCCGGGGCAGGATCTCCTGTCATCTC
ACCTTGCTCCTGCCGAGAAAGTATCCATCATGGCTGATGCAATGCGGCGGCTGCATACGCTTGATCCGGC
TACCTGCCCATTCGACCACCAAGCGAAACATCGCATCGAGCGAGCACGTACTCGGATGGAAGCCGGTCTT
GTCGATCAGGATGATCTGGACGAAGAGCATCAGGGGCTCGCGCCAGCCGAACTGTTCGCCAGGCTCAAGG
CGAGCATGCCCGACGGCGAGGATCTCGTCGTGACCCATGGCGATGCCTGCTTGCCGAATATCATGGTGGA
AAATGGCCGCTTTTCTGGATTCATCGACTGTGGCCGGCTGGGTGTGGCGGACCGCTATCAGGACATAGCG
TTGGCTACCCGTGATATTGCTGAAGAGCTTGGCGGCGAATGGGCTGACCGCTTCCTCGTGCTTTACGGTA
TCGCCGCTCCCGATTCGCAGCGCATCGCCTTCTATCGCCTTCTTGACGAGTTCTTCTGAGCGGGACTCTG
GGGTTCGAAATGACCGACCAAGCGACGCCCAACCTGCCATCACGAGATTTCGATTCCACCGCCGCCTTCT
ATGAAAGGTTGGGCTTCGGAATCGTTTTCCGGGACGCCGGCTGGATGATCCTCCAGCGCGGGGATCTCAT
GCTGGAGTTCTTCGCCCACCCTAGGGGGAGGCTAACTGAAACACGGAAGGAGACAATACCGGAAGGAACC
CGCGCTATGACGGCAATAAAAAGACAGAATAAAACGCACGGTGTTGGGTCGTTTGTTCATAAACGCGGGG
TTCGGTCCCAGGGCTGGCACTCTGTCGATACCCCACCGAGACCCCATTGGGGCCAATACGCCCGCGTTTC
TTCCTTTTCCCCACCCCACCCCCCAAGTTCGGGTGAAGGCCCAGGGCTCGCAGCCAACGTCGGGGCGGCA
GGCCCTGCCATAGCCTCAGGTTACTCATATATACTTTAGATTGATTTAAAACTTCATTTTTAATTTAAAA
GGATCTAGGTGAAGATCCTTTTTGATAATCTCATGACCAAAATCCCTTAACGTGAGTTTTCGTTCCACTG
AGCGTCAGACCCCGTAGAAAAGATCAAAGGATCTTCTTGAGATCCTTTTTTTCTGCGCGTAATCTGCTGC
TTGCAAACAAAAAAACCACCGCTACCAGCGGTGGTTTGTTTGCCGGATCAAGAGCTACCAACTCTTTTTC
CGAAGGTAACTGGCTTCAGCAGAGCGCAGATACCAAATACTGTTCTTCTAGTGTAGCCGTAGTTAGGCCA
CCACTTCAAGAACTCTGTAGCACCGCCTACATACCTCGCTCTGCTAATCCTGTTACCAGTGGCTGCTGCC
AGTGGCGATAAGTCGTGTCTTACCGGGTTGGACTCAAGACGATAGTTACCGGATAAGGCGCAGCGGTCGG
GCTGAACGGGGGGTTCGTGCACACAGCCCAGCTTGGAGCGAACGACCTACACCGAACTGAGATACCTACA
GCGTGAGCTATGAGAAAGCGCCACGCTTCCCGAAGGGAGAAAGGCGGACAGGTATCCGGTAAGCGGCAGG
GTCGGAACAGGAGAGCGCACGAGGGAGCTTCCAGGGGGAAACGCCTGGTATCTTTATAGTCCTGTCGGGT
TTCGCCACCTCTGACTTGAGCGTCGATTTTTGTGATGCTCGTCAGGGGGGCGGAGCCTATGGAAAAACGC
CAGCAACGCGGCCTTTTTACGGTTCCTGGCCTTTTGCTGGCCTTTTGCTCACATGTTCTTTCCTGCGTTA
TCCCCTGATTCTGTGGATAACCGTATTACCGCCATGCATTAGTTATT
