>Addgene plasmid #27305 | pDEST/N1-hBIN1-GFP | addgene partial sequence | sequence record 33747 | 27305 with EGFP-N
GCTCTCGCCCTTGCTCACCATGGTGGCGACCGGTGGATCCCATCGAACCACTTTGTACAAGAAAGCTGGG
TATGGGACCCTCTCAGTGAAGTTCTCGGGGAAGACGCCACGGCACTTCTCCAGCTCCTTGTGCTGGTTCC
AGTCGCTCTCCTTCACGCCCATGAGCCAGCCTTCATCCTGCTCTTCAGGGTTCTGGAAGGGGATCACCAG
CACCACATCACCAGCCTTGAGCTGCAGCTCGTCTGTGTCAGTGGCCGTGTAGTCGTGCTGGGCCTGTACC
TTGAACATGAAACCTGGGGGCAGGTCCAAGCGCCCGGCCCCACTGCCGCCCTCCACGGTGCCATTCACAG
TTGCTGGGAAGGTCTCCACCACGACAGCAGGAAGAGAGCTGGAGGCTGCTTCACTTGCCGCCGTCTCCCC
TGGCTCCTGGGCTCCAGCCGCAGGTTGGGTCCCACCCGCCACCTCCGAGGCCTCTGCTGGCTGAGATGGG
GACTTGGGGAGGGTGGCCCCGGGCGTGGCCCCGCCAGCCGGCTCTGGCTCGTGGTTGACTCTGATCTCGG
GGGTGGCGGCAGGGGAGCCATCTGGAGGCGAAGGGCTCTTGTTCCCTTTTGCAGGCGCGTTGTCACTGTT
CTTCTTTCTGCGCAGCCGCGAAAACAGTTTACTTTTCTTTCTGGGCTGGGCCTTGACCGTGAAGGTGTTG
CTCCCGTGTTGCTTCTCCAGGCCGACCAGCACATCATTGAGGTTCTGGTTGAGCTTGCTCATCT
